>Addgene plasmid #32215 | FLAG HDAC5 S498A | addgene partial sequence | sequence record 38397 | hHDAC5-F2 5'-CTCATTGCTGTGCCACTCC-3'
AGACGGTAGGCAAGCTCCCGCGGCATCGGCCCCTGAGCCGCACTCAGGCCTCACCGCTGCCGCAGAGTCC
CCAGGCCCTGCAGCAGCTGGTCATGCAACAACAGCACCAGCAGTTCCTGGAGAAGCAGAAGCAGCAGCAG
CTACAGCTGGGCAAGATCCTCACCAAGACAGGGGAGCTGCCCAGGCAGCCCACCACCCACCCTGAGGAGA
CAGAGGAGGAGCTGACGGAGCAGCAGGAGGTCTTGCTGGGGGAGGGAGCCCTGACCATGCCCCGGGAGGG
CTCCACAGAGAGTGAGAGCACACAGGAAGACCTGGAGGAGGAGGACGAGGAAGAGGATGGGGAGGAGGAG
GAGGATTGCATCCAGGTTAAGGACGAGGAGGGCGAGAGTGGTGCTGAGGAGGGGCCCGACTTGGAGGAGC
CTGGTGCTGGATACAAAAAACTGTTCTCAGATGCCCAGCCGCTGCAGCCTTTGCAGGTGTACCAGGCGCC
CCTCAGCCTGGCCACTGTGCCCCACCAGGCCCTGGGCCGTACCCAGTCCTCCCCTGCTGCCCCTGGGGGC
ATGAAGAGCCCCCCAGACCAGCCCGTCAAGCACCTCTTCACCACAGGTGTGGTCTACGACACGTTCATGC
TAAAGCACCAGTGCATGTGCGGGAACACACACGTGCACCCTGAGCATGCTGGCCGGATCCAGAGCATCTG
GTCCCGGCTGCAGGAGACAGGCCTGCTTAGCAAGTGCGAGCGGATCCGAGGTCGCAAAGCCACGCTAGAT
GAGATCCAGACAGTGCACTCTGAATACCACACCCTGCTCTATGGGACCAGTCCCCTCAACCGGCAGAAGC
TAGACAGCAAGA
