>Addgene plasmid #32215 | FLAG HDAC5 S498A | addgene partial sequence | sequence record 38804 | BGH-Rev  5'-TAGAAGGCACAGTCGAGG-3'
CTAGACTCGAGTTATTTATCATCATCATCTTTATAATCCCCCAGGGCAGGCTCCTGCTCCATGGGCTCCT
CTGCCGGCCTGGGGCTGTGTTCCCGGGCTGCCGCAGCCTGGGCCTGCTCGGCCCCCACCGACAGCAAGGC
CATGGCGCTCACAGTCTCGGCCTCCTCGGTCTCACCTGCTTGGGCCTCTCGCAGGGACCGGCCCAGACCA
GCGGCGAACTTCTGCACACAGCTCCAGTGTTTGCTCTGGATCTCGATGACTTTCTCTAGCGTGGCCACTG
CGTTGATGTTGGGCTTTTGCTGCAAGACTGCCTCATCCAAGGGCTGCAGCTCTACACTGAGCAGAGCCGA
GACACAAGCCTCAGAGGCATCACAGATGGCGGTCAAGTCATGGCCTCCCTCCAGGGCCAGCACCACCCGG
CCCCCTGCCAGGGTCATCAGCTGCCTGGTCAAGTGGCCAAAACATCTGGCGGTGACAGAGTAGCCACCCA
GAGGAGACAGATGTCCTTCAACAGCATCAAACCCGGCGGAGACTAGGACCACATCAGGTGAGAACTCGTG
GGCAATGGGCATCACCACTGTCCTGAAGGCTGTAAGGTACTCCACGTCTCCAATGGGGGGGTCCACACCT
CCTGTCCATGCCACGTTCACATTGTACCCCACGCCTGGTCCTCCACCAACCTCTTCAGGAGCCCCAGAGC
CTGGAAAGAAGTTCCCGTTGTCATAGCGATGCAGAGAGATGTAGAGCACAGAGGGGTCATTATAGAACGC
CTGCTGGGTGCCATTGCCATGGTGAATGTCCCAG
