[The description below was written by a language model from this plasmid's Addgene catalogue record.]
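Description:
FLAG HDAC5 S498A is a mammalian expression plasmid built on the pcDNA3.1 backbone (about 5.4 kb without insert) that carries a roughly 3.4 kb human HDAC5 coding sequence with a serine-to-alanine substitution at residue 498. It is maintained in E. coli as a high-copy plasmid under ampicillin selection. The backbone also supplies a neomycin resistance marker, so transfected mammalian cells can be selected with G418 to obtain stable lines. Expression of the insert is driven by the CMV promoter, a strong constitutive promoter in most mammalian cell types. The use of a BGH reverse sequencing primer is consistent with the bovine growth hormone polyadenylation region that normally lies downstream of the pcDNA3.1 cloning site. The insert was introduced by restriction cloning, but the record does not state which sites were used. No feature table is provided, so finer details of the junctions cannot be given.

The encoded protein carries a FLAG epitope, recorded as being at the C terminus of the insert, which allows detection by immunoblotting or immunofluorescence and recovery by immunoprecipitation with anti-FLAG antibodies. HDAC5 is a class IIa histone deacetylase, and replacing Ser498 with alanine removes a potential phosphoacceptor at that position, giving a non-phosphorylatable point mutant. The associated study concerns class IIa HDACs as hormone-activated regulators of FOXO and mammalian glucose homeostasis. The construct is therefore suited to comparing the behaviour of this mutant with wild-type HDAC5 in transfected cells, for example when asking how phosphorylation at this site affects HDAC5 regulation. Part of the plasmid derives from an earlier published construct.
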