Addgene plasmid #32215: FLAG HDAC5 S498A
Depositing lab: Reuben Shaw. Depositing organization: Salk Institute for Biological Studies. Publication: Class IIa histone deacetylases are hormone-activated regulators of FOXO and mammalian glucose homeostasis. Mihaylova MM, Vasquez DS, Ravnskjaer K, Denechaud PD, Yu RT, Alvarez JG, Downes M, Evans RM, Montminy M, Shaw RJ. Cell. 2011 May 13;145(4):607-21. 10.1016/j.cell.2011.03.043 PubMed 21565617.
Backbone
  Vector backbone: pcDNA3.1
  Backbone manufacturer: Invitrogen
  Backbone size w/o insert (bp): 5428
  Vector type: Mammalian Expression
  Selectable markers: Neomycin (select with G418) ; G418
Growth in bacteria
  Bacterial resistance: Ampicillin, 100 μg/mL
  Growth temperature: 37°C
  Growth strain: DH5alpha
  Copy number: High Copy
Gene/Insert
  Gene/Insert name: HDAC5
  Species: H. sapiens (human)
  Insert size (bp): 3400
  Mutation: Ser498Ala
  GenBank ID: NM_001015053
  Entrez Gene: HDAC5 (a.k.a. HD5, NY-CO-9)
  Promoter: CMV
  Tag / fusion protein: Flag (C terminal on insert)
  Cloning method: Restriction Enzyme; 5′ cloning site unknown (unknown if destroyed); 3′ cloning site unknown (unknown if destroyed)
  Sequencing primers: 5′ CMV-F; 3′ BGH-rev
Resource information
  A portion of this plasmid was derived from a plasmid made by: Berdeaux et al. PMID: 17468767
Terms and licenses: Academic/Nonprofit Terms; Industry Terms: Not Available to Industry
How to cite: FLAG HDAC5 S498A was a gift from Reuben Shaw (Addgene plasmid # 32215 ; http://n2t.net/addgene:32215 ; RRID:Addgene_32215)
